Addgene plasmid #183364: pMSCV-IRES-GFP-dog-Caspase-1/4a-triple mutant-H342D_K345M_K379T
Purpose: Stable expression of mammalian inflammatory caspase gene in mammalian cells by retroviral transduction
Depositing lab: Jonathan Kagan. Depositing organization: Boston Children's Hospital. Publication: Evolution-inspired redesign of the LPS receptor caspase-4 into an interleukin-1beta converting enzyme. Devant P, Cao A, Kagan JC. Sci Immunol. 2021 Aug 10;6(62). doi: 10.1126/sciimmunol.abh3567. PubMed 34734155.
Backbone
  Vector backbone: pMSCV-IRES-EGFP
  Backbone size w/o insert (bp): 6400
  Vector type: Retroviral
Growth in bacteria
  Bacterial resistance: Ampicillin, 100 μg/mL
  Growth temperature: 37°C
  Growth strain: NEB Stable
  Copy number: High Copy
Gene/Insert
  Gene/Insert name: Caspase-1/4a
  Species: Canis lupus familiaris
  Insert size (bp): 1200
  Mutation: H342D_K345M_K379T
  Entrez Gene: CASP4 (a.k.a. CASP1)
  Promoter: MESV
  Tag / fusion protein: Myc (N terminal on insert)
  Cloning method: Restriction Enzyme; 5′ cloning site NotI (not destroyed); 3′ cloning site SalI (not destroyed)
  Sequencing primers: 5′ MSCV-fwd; 3′ MSCV-rev
Terms and licenses: Academic/Nonprofit Terms; Industry Terms: Not Available to Industry
How to cite: pMSCV-IRES-GFP-dog-Caspase-1/4a-triple mutant-H342D_K345M_K379T was a gift from Jonathan Kagan (Addgene plasmid # 183364 ; http://n2t.net/addgene:183364 ; RRID:Addgene_183364)
