[The description below was written by a language model from this plasmid's Addgene catalogue record and pLannotate feature annotations shown in this document.]
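Description:
pMSCV-IRES-GFP-dog-Caspase-1/4a-triple mutant-H342D_K345M_K379T is a gammaretroviral transfer vector built on the pMSCV-IRES-EGFP backbone for stable expression of a dog inflammatory caspase in mammalian cells by retroviral transduction. The sequenced plasmid is about 7.7 kb and is propagated in E. coli through a high-copy ColE1/pUC-type origin with ampicillin selection from the β-lactamase gene. The remaining bacterial annotations (partial lacI, lacZα, rop, bom and tetracycline-resistance segments, plus a lac promoter/operator) are backbone remnants with no evident functional role.

The viral portion is flanked by 5′ and 3′ long terminal repeats from murine embryonic stem cell virus. It includes the MESV Ψ packaging signal and a truncated MMLV gag segment lacking its start codon, which together allow the transcript to be packaged when the viral proteins are supplied in trans. The 5′ LTR serves as the promoter for a bicistronic message. The first cistron is the roughly 1.2 kb Canis lupus familiaris Caspase-1/4a coding sequence, cloned between NotI and SalI, carrying an N-terminal Myc tag and the three substitutions H342D, K345M and K379T. The automated annotation labels this open reading frame by homology to bovine caspase-13, but the catalogue entry identifies it as the dog gene. Downstream, an EMCV IRES drives cap-independent translation of EGFP, so transduced cells can be identified or sorted by fluorescence. The vector has no separate mammalian drug-selection marker annotated. The associated work concerns the evolutionary relationship between the LPS receptor caspase-4 and interleukin-1β converting activity, which suggests that this mutant is used for functional comparison of caspase variants, although the record does not state the effect of the mutations.
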