Features (pLannotate 1.2.2; 20 found; start..end, strand, type, name):
    273..1421    +  CDS            CASP13: CASPD_BOVIN - Experimental evidence at protein level: Swiss-Prot protein existence level 1. Involved in the activation cascade of caspases responsible for apoptosis execution. Might function by either activating some proteins required for cell death or inactivating proteins necessary for cell survival. From Bos taurus (Bovine).
   1425..1458    -  misc_feature   MCS (fragment): pBluescript multiple cloning site
   1560..2022    +  misc_feature   IRES: internal ribosome entry site (IRES) of the encephalomyocarditis virus (EMCV)
   2036..2755    +  CDS            EGFP: the original enhanced GFP (Yang et al., 1996) mammalian codon-optimized
   2817..3331    +  LTR            3' LTR: 3' long terminal repeat from murine embryonic stem cell virus
   3493..3509    -  protein_bind   lac operator: The lac repressor binds to the lac operator to inhibit transcription in E. coli. This inhibition can be relieved by adding lactose or isopropyl-β-D-thiogalactopyranoside (IPTG). lac repressor encoded by lacI
   3517..3547    -  promoter       lac promoter: promoter for the E. coli lac operon
   3562..3583    -  protein_bind   CAP binding site: CAP binding activates transcription in the presence of cAMP. E. coli catabolite activator protein
   3596..3688    -  CDS            lacI (fragment): lac repressor; lacI; The lac repressor binds to the lac operator to inhibit transcription in E. coli. This inhibition can be relieved by adding lactose or isopropyl-β-D-thiogalactopyranoside (IPTG).
   3871..4459    -  rep_origin     ori: high-copy-number ColE1/pMB1/pBR322/pUC origin of replication
   4630..5490    -  CDS            AmpR: β-lactamase; bla; confers resistance to ampicillin, carbenicillin, and related antibiotics
   5491..5595    -  promoter       AmpR promoter: bla
   5690..5725    +  CDS            rop (fragment): Rop protein, which maintains plasmids at low copy number; rop
   5827..5926    +  misc_feature   bom (fragment): basis of mobility region from pBR322
   5932..6081    -  CDS            lacZα (fragment): LacZα fragment of β-galactosidase; lacZ fragment
   6081..6282    -  CDS            TcR (fragment): tetracycline efflux protein; tet; confers resistance to tetracycline
   6283..6381    +  CDS            env (fragment): murine leukemia virus gPr80 envelope polyprotein precursor; env; proteolytically cleaved into gp70SU and p15TM subunits
   6423..6939    +  LTR            5' LTR: 5' long terminal repeat from murine embryonic stem cell virus
   7003..7344    +  misc_feature   MESV Ψ: packaging signal of murine embryonic stem cell virus
   7411..138     +  CDS            gag (truncated) (across the origin): truncated Moloney murine leukemia virus (MMLV) gag gene lacking the start codon
>Addgene plasmid #183364 | pMSCV-IRES-GFP-dog-Caspase-1/4a-triple mutant-H342D_K345M_K379T | addgene full sequence | sequence record 361112 | Addgene NGS Result
CCCTGGGTCAAGCCCTTTGTACACCCTAAGCCTCCGCCTCCTCTTCCTCCATCCGCCCCGTCTCTCCCCC
TTGAACCTCCTCGTTCGACCCCGCCTCGATCCTCCCTTTATCCAGCCCTCACTCCTTCTCTAGGCGCCGG
AATTAGATCTCTCGAGATCGATGCGGCCGCGCCACCATGGAACAAAAACTCATCTCAGAAGAGGATCTGA
TGGCCGACAAGGTCCTGAAGGACAAGAGAAGGCTGTTTGTCCGGTCAGTAGACATGGGGACCATCAATGG
TTTGCTGGATGAACTCTTTGAGAAAAGAGTGCTGAACCACGAGGAGATGGAGCGAGTGCGGTGTGCACAC
TCTACAGTTATGGATCAGGCCCGAGTTCTGATTGACTCCGTCCTTCGGAAAGGGCCAAATGCATGCCAGA
TTTTTATTTCTAATATTTGCAATGAGGACATTCACCTGGCACAGACGCTGGGGCTCTCCTCAGGTTCACC
ATCTGGAAATGATCATACCAAACTAGACTCTCAAGTAGAAGTTCCTTCTTTACCAGCCTTCGTGGAAAAC
ATGCCTGGGCCAACCATTCCTGACTCAGAAGAATCTACAGATACTCTCAAGCTTTGTCCTCCTGAAACAT
TTGTGAAAATGTATAAAGAGAAGGCTGAAGAGATCTACCCAATAAAGGAGAGAAAGGATCGTACTCGTCT
GGCTCTCATCATATGCAATATAGAGTTTGATCATCTTTCTACCAGGGATGGAGCTGAACTTGACATTGCA
GGAATGGAGAGTCTGCTGGAGGGCCTGGGCTACAGTGTAGTTGTGAAACGGAAACTCACTGCTAAGGGTA
TGGAATCAGTGCTACGGGAATTTGCTGCCCGCCCAGAGCATAAGTCCTCAGACAGCACATTCTTGGTGTT
AATGTCTCACGGCATCCTGAATGGAATCTGTGGGACCGCACACAGCGTGGAAAATCCAGATGTACTAGCT
TATGACACCATCTTCCAGATTTTCAACAACCGTCACTGCCTCAACCTCAAGGACAAACCGAAGGTCATCA
TCATCCAGGCCTGCAGAGGTGAAAATCCTGGGGAACTGTGGGTCAGCGACTCTCCAAAAGCCTCGACAGA
CAGCTGGACACATCAACCTCTGATGCTCCAGAGTGATGCCATTCACAAGGTCCACGTGGAGAAGGACTTC
ATTGCTTTCTGCTCCTCAACCCCACATAATGTGTCCTGGAGAGACATCACGATGGGATCTCTTTTCATTG
CACAACTCATCACATGCTTCCAAAAATATTCCTGGTGCTGTCACCTAGAAGGAGTATTCCGGAAGGTACA
ACAATCATTTGAAACCCCAGATGTGAAAGCCCAGATGCCGACCATTGAACGAGTATCCATGACAAGATAT
TTCTATCTCTTCCCAGGAAATTGAGTCGACGGTATCGATAAGCTTGATATCGAATTCCGCCCCCCCCCCT
AACGTTACTGGCCGAAGCCGCTTGGAATAAGGCCGGTGTGCGTTTGTCTATATGTTATTTTCCACCATAT
TGCCGTCTTTTGGCAATGTGAGGGCCCGGAAACCTGGCCCTGTCTTCTTGACGAGCATTCCTAGGGGTCT
TTCCCCTCTCGCCAAAGGAATGCAAGGTCTGTTGAATGTCGTGAAGGAAGCAGTTCCTCTGGAAGCTTCT
TGAAGACAAACAACGTCTGTAGCGACCCTTTGCAGGCAGCGGAACCCCCCACCTGGCGACAGGTGCCTCT
GCGGCCAAAAGCCACGTGTATAAGATACACCTGCAAAGGCGGCACAACCCCAGTGCCACGTTGTGAGTTG
GATAGTTGTGGAAAGAGTCAAATGGCTCTCCTCAAGCGTATTCAACAAGGGGCTGAAGGATGCCCAGAAG
GTACCCCATTGTATGGGATCTGATCTGGGGCCTCGGTGCACATGCTTTACATGTGTTTAGTCGAGGTTAA
AAAAACGTCTAGGCCCCCCGAACCACGGGGACGTGGTTTTCCTTTGAAAAACACGATGATAATATGGCCA
CAACCATGGTGAGCAAGGGCGAGGAGCTGTTCACCGGGGTGGTGCCCATCCTGGTCGAGCTGGACGGCGA
CGTAAACGGCCACAAGTTCAGCGTGTCTGGCGAGGGCGAGGGCGATGCCACCTACGGCAAGCTGACCCTG
AAGTTCATCTGCACCACCGGCAAGCTGCCCGTGCCCTGGCCCACCCTCGTGACCACCCTGACCTACGGCG
TGCAGTGCTTCAGCCGCTACCCCGACCACATGAAGCAGCACGACTTCTTCAAGTCCGCCATGCCCGAAGG
CTACGTCCAGGAGCGCACCATCTTCTTCAAGGACGACGGCAACTACAAGACCCGCGCCGAGGTGAAGTTC
GAGGGCGACACCCTGGTGAACCGCATCGAGCTGAAGGGCATCGACTTCAAGGAGGACGGCAACATCCTGG
GGCACAAGCTGGAGTACAACTACAACAGCCACAACGTCTATATCATGGCCGACAAGCAGAAGAACGGCAT
CAAGGCGAACTTCAAGATCCGCCACAACATCGAGGACGGCAGCGTGCAGCTCGCCGACCACTACCAGCAG
AACACCCCCATCGGCGACGGCCCCGTGCTGCTGCCCGACAACCACTACCTGAGCACCCAGTCCGCCCTGA
GCAAAGACCCCAACGAGAAGCGCGATCACATGGTCCTGCTGGAGTTCGTGACCGCCGCCGGGATCACTCT
CGGCATGGACGAGCTGTACAAGTAATGAATTAATTAAGAATTCGATAAAATAAAAGATTTTATTTAGTCT
CCAGAAAAAGGGGGGAATGAAAGACCCCACCTGTAGGTTTGGCAAGCTAGCTTAAGTAACGCCATTTTGC
AAGGCATGGAAAATACATAACTGAGAATAGAGAAGTTCAGATCAAGGTTAGGAACAGAGAGACAGCAGAA
TATGGGCCAAACAGGATATCTGTGGTAAGCAGTTCCTGCCCCGGCTCAGGGCCAAGAACAGATGGTCCCC
AGATGCGGTCCCGCCCTCAGCAGTTTCTAGAGAACCATCAGATGTTTCCAGGGTGCCCCAAGGACCTGAA
ATGACCCTGTGCCTTATTTGAACTAACCAATCAGTTCGCTTCTCGCTTCTGTTCGCGCGCTTCTGCTCCC
CGAGCTCAATAAAAGAGCCCACAACCCCTCACTCGGCGCGCCAGTCCTCCGATAGACTGCGTCGCCCGGG
TACCCGTGTATCCAATAAACCCTCTTGCAGTTGCATCCGACTTGTGGTCTCGCTGTTCCTTGGGAGGGTC
TCCTCTGAGTGATTGACTACCCGTCAGCGGGGGTCTTTCATGGGTAACAGTTTCTTGAAGTTGGAGAACA
ACATTCTGAGGGTAGGAGTCGAATATTAAGTAATCCTGACTCAATTAGCCACTGTTTTGAATCCACATAC
TCCAATACTCCTGAAATAGTTCATTATGGACAGCGCAGAAAGAGCTGGGGAGAATTGTGAAATTGTTATC
CGCTCACAATTCCACACAACATACGAGCCGGAAGCATAAAGTGTAAAGCCTGGGGTGCCTAATGAGTGAG
CTAACTCACATTAATTGCGTTGCGCTCACTGCCCGCTTTCCAGTCGGGAAACCTGTCGTGCCAGCTGCAT
TAATGAATCGGCCAACGCGCGGGGAGAGGCGGTTTGCGTATTGGGCGCTCTTCCGCTTCCTCGCTCACTG
ACTCGCTGCGCTCGGTCGTTCGGCTGCGGCGAGCGGTATCAGCTCACTCAAAGGCGGTAATACGGTTATC
CACAGAATCAGGGGATAACGCAGGAAAGAACATGTGAGCAAAAGGCCAGCAAAAGGCCAGGAACCGTAAA
AAGGCCGCGTTGCTGGCGTTTTTCCATAGGCTCCGCCCCCCTGACGAGCATCACAAAAATCGACGCTCAA
GTCAGAGGTGGCGAAACCCGACAGGACTATAAAGATACCAGGCGTTTCCCCCTGGAAGCTCCCTCGTGCG
CTCTCCTGTTCCGACCCTGCCGCTTACCGGATACCTGTCCGCCTTTCTCCCTTCGGGAAGCGTGGCGCTT
TCTCATAGCTCACGCTGTAGGTATCTCAGTTCGGTGTAGGTCGTTCGCTCCAAGCTGGGCTGTGTGCACG
AACCCCCCGTTCAGCCCGACCGCTGCGCCTTATCCGGTAACTATCGTCTTGAGTCCAACCCGGTAAGACA
CGACTTATCGCCACTGGCAGCAGCCACTGGTAACAGGATTAGCAGAGCGAGGTATGTAGGCGGTGCTACA
GAGTTCTTGAAGTGGTGGCCTAACTACGGCTACACTAGAAGAACAGTATTTGGTATCTGCGCTCTGCTGA
AGCCAGTTACCTTCGGAAAAAGAGTTGGTAGCTCTTGATCCGGCAAACAAACCACCGCTGGTAGCGGTGG
TTTTTTTGTTTGCAAGCAGCAGATTACGCGCAGAAAAAAAGGATCTCAAGAAGATCCTTTGATCTTTTCT
ACGGGGTCTGACGCTCAGTGGAACGAAAACTCACGTTAAGGGATTTTGGTCATGAGATTATCAAAAAGGA
TCTTCACCTAGATCCTTTTAAATTAAAAATGAAGTTTTAAATCAATCTAAAGTATATATGAGTAAACTTG
GTCTGACAGTTACCAATGCTTAATCAGTGAGGCACCTATCTCAGCGATCTGTCTATTTCGTTCATCCATA
GTTGCCTGACTCCCCGTCGTGTAGATAACTACGATACGGGAGGGCTTACCATCTGGCCCCAGTGCTGCAA
TGATACCGCGAGACCCACGCTCACCGGCTCCAGATTTATCAGCAATAAACCAGCCAGCCGGAAGGGCCGA
GCGCAGAAGTGGTCCTGCAACTTTATCCGCCTCCATCCAGTCTATTAATTGTTGCCGGGAAGCTAGAGTA
AGTAGTTCGCCAGTTAATAGTTTGCGCAACGTTGTTGCCATTGCTACAGGCATCGTGGTGTCACGCTCGT
CGTTTGGTATGGCTTCATTCAGCTCCGGTTCCCAACGATCAAGGCGAGTTACATGATCCCCCATGTTGTG
CAAAAAAGCGGTTAGCTCCTTCGGTCCTCCGATCGTTGTCAGAAGTAAGTTGGCCGCAGTGTTATCACTC
ATGGTTATGGCAGCACTGCATAATTCTCTTACTGTCATGCCATCCGTAAGATGCTTTTCTGTGACTGGTG
AGTACTCAACCAAGTCATTCTGAGAATAGTGTATGCGGCGACCGAGTTGCTCTTGCCCGGCGTCAATACG
GGATAATACCGCGCCACATAGCAGAACTTTAAAAGTGCTCATCATTGGAAAACGTTCTTCGGGGCGAAAA
CTCTCAAGGATCTTACCGCTGTTGAGATCCAGTTCGATGTAACCCACTCGTGCACCCAACTGATCTTCAG
CATCTTTTACTTTCACCAGCGTTTCTGGGTGAGCAAAAACAGGAAGGCAAAATGCCGCAAAAAAGGGAAT
AAGGGCGACACGGAAATGTTGAATACTCATACTCTTCCTTTTTCAATATTATTGAAGCATTTATCAGGGT
TATTGTCTCATGAGCGGATACATATTTGAATGTATTTAGAAAAATAAACAAATAGGGGTTCCGCGCACAT
TTCCCCGAAAAGTGCCACCTGACGTCTAAGAAACCATTATTATCATGACATTAACCTATAAAAATAGGCG
TATCACGAGGCCCTTTCGTCTCGCGCGTTTCGGTGATGACGGTGAAAACCTCTGACACATGCAGCTCCCG
GAGACGGTCACAGCTTGTCTGTAAGCGGATGCCGGGAGCAGACAAGCCCGTCAGGGCGCGTCAGCGGGTG
TTGGCGGGTGTCGGGGCTGGCTTAACTATGCGGCATCAGAGCAGATTGTACTGAGAGTGCACCATATGCG
GTGTGAAATACCGCACAGATGCGTAAGGAGAAAATACCGCATCAGGCGCCATTCGCCATTCAGGCTGCGC
AACTGTTGGGAAGGGCGATCGGTGCGGGCCTCTTCGCTATTACGCCAGCTGGCGAAAGGGGGATGTGCTG
CAAGGCGATTAAGTTGGGTAACGCCAGGGTTTTCCCAGTCACGACGTTGTAAAACGACGGCGCAAGGAAT
GGTGCATGCAAGGAGATGGCGCCCAACAGTCCCCCGGCCACGGGGCCTGCCACCATACCCACGCCGAAAC
AAGCGCTCATGAGCCCGAAGTGGCGAGCCCGATCTTCCCCATCGGTGATGTCGGCGATATAGGCGCCAGC
AACCGCACCTGTGGCGCCGGTGATGCCGGCCACGATGCGTCCGGCGTAGAGGCGATTAGTCCAATTTGTT
AAAGACAGGATATCAGTGGTCCAGGCTCTAGTTTTGACTCAACAATATCACCAGCTGAAGCCTATAGAGT
ACGAGCCATAGATAAAATAAAAGATTTTATTTAGTCTCCAGAAAAAGGGGGGAATGAAAGACCCCACCTG
TAGGTTTGGCAAGCTAGCTTAAGTAACGCCATTTTGCAAGGCATGGAAAATACATAACTGAGAATAGAGA
AGTTCAGATCAAGGTTAGGAACAGAGAGACAGCAGAATATGGGCCAAACAGGATATCTGTGGTAAGCAGT
TCCTGCCCCGGCTCAGGGCCAAGAACAGATGGTCCCCAGATGCGGTCCCGCCCTCAGCAGTTTCTAGAGA
ACCATCAGATGTTTCCAGGGTGCCCCAAGGACCTGAAATGACCCTGTGCCTTATTTGAACTAACCAATCA
GTTCGCTTCTCGCTTCTGTTCGCGCGCTTCTGCTCCCCGAGCTCAATAAAAGAGCCCACAACCCCTCACT
CGGCGCGCCAGTCCTCCGATAGACTGCGTCGCCCGGGTACCCGTATTCCCAATAAAGCCTCTTGCTGTTT
GCATCCGAATCGTGGACTCGCTGATCCTTGGGAGGGTCTCCTCAGATTGATTGACTGCCCACCTCGGGGG
TCTTTCATTTGGAGGTTCCACCGAGATTTGGAGACCCCTGCCCAGGGACCACCGACCCCCCCGCCGGGAG
GTAAGCTGGCCAGCGGTCGTTTCGTGTCTGTCTCTGTCTTTGTGCGTGTTTGTGCCGGCATCTAATGTTT
GCGCCTGCGTCTGTACTAGTTAGCTAACTAGCTCTGTATCTGGCGGACCCGTGGTGGAACTGACGAGTTC
TGAACACCCGGCCGCAACCCTGGGAGACGTCCCAGGGACTTTGGGGGCCGTTTTTGTGGCCCGACCTGAG
GAAGGGAGTCGATGTGGAATCCGACCCCGTCAGGATATGTGGTTCTGGTAGGAGACGAGAACCTAAAACA
GTTCCCGCCTCCGTCTGAATTTTTGCTTTCGGTTTGGAACCGAAGCCGCGCGTCTTGTCTGCTGCAGCGC
TGCAGCATCGTTCTGTGTTGTCTCTGTCTGACTGTGTTTCTGTATTTGTCTGAAAATTAGGGCCAGACTG
TTACCACTCCCTTAAGTTTGACCTTAGGTCACTGGAAAGATGTCGAGCGGATCGCTCACAACCAGTCGGT
AGATGTCAAGAAGAGACGTTGGGTTACCTTCTGCTCTGCAGAATGGCCAACCTTTAACGTCGGATGGCCG
CGAGACGGCACCTTTAACCGAGACCTCATCACCCAGGTTAAGATCAAGGTCTTTTCACCTGGCCCGCATG
GACACCCAGACCAGGTCCCCTACATCGTGACCTGGGAAGCCTTGGCTTTTGACCCCCCT
